Addgene plasmid #198831: pHW450
Purpose: Voltage-sensitive fluorescent protein.
Depositing lab: Paul Sternberg. Depositing organization: California Institute of Technology. Publication: A cGAL-UAS bipartite expression toolkit for Caenorhabditis elegans sensory neurons. Nava S, Palma W, Wan X, Oh JY, Gharib S, Wang H, Revanna JS, Tan M, Zhang M, Liu J, Chen CH, Lee JS, Perry B, Sternberg PW. Proc Natl Acad Sci U S A. 2023 Dec 19;120(51):e2221680120. doi: 10.1073/pnas.2221680120. Epub 2023 Dec 14. PubMed 38096407.
Backbone
  Vector backbone: pPD117.01
  Backbone manufacturer: Fire Lab C. elegans Vector Kit
  Vector type: Worm Expression
Growth in bacteria
  Bacterial resistance: Ampicillin, 100 μg/mL
  Growth temperature: 37°C
  Growth strain: DH5alpha
  Copy number: High Copy
Gene/Insert
  Gene/Insert name: 15xUAS::VSFP-Butterfly-1-2::let-858 3'UTR
  Species: C. elegans (nematode)
  Insert size (bp): 2061
  Cloning method: Restriction Enzyme; 5′ cloning site AgeI (unknown if destroyed); 3′ cloning site EcoRI (unknown if destroyed)
Terms and licenses: Academic/Nonprofit Terms; Industry Terms: Not Available to Industry
How to cite: pHW450 was a gift from Paul Sternberg (Addgene plasmid # 198831 ; http://n2t.net/addgene:198831 ; RRID:Addgene_198831)
