[The description below was written by a language model from this plasmid's Addgene catalogue record and pLannotate feature annotations shown in this document.]
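Description:
pHW450 is a C. elegans expression plasmid built on the pPD117.01 backbone from the Fire Lab vector kit. It serves as an effector construct for the cGAL-UAS bipartite expression system. It is maintained in E. coli as a high-copy plasmid through a ColE1/pUC-type origin and is selected with ampicillin via the bla (AmpR) gene and its own promoter. Remnants of the pUC lac region (a lacI fragment, CAP binding site, lac promoter and operator) and a fragment of a multiple cloning site are carried over from the backbone and have no evident role in worm expression.

The payload is a 15xUAS::VSFP-Butterfly-1-2::let-858 3'UTR cassette. Three tandem 5X UAS blocks sit at the start of the sequence, giving fifteen Gal4-binding sites, so transcription depends on a GAL4-based driver (cGAL) supplied from a separate transgene. Crossing or co-injecting with a cell-specific driver line therefore restricts expression to chosen cells, such as the sensory neurons addressed in the associated toolkit. The annotation does not identify the minimal promoter downstream of the UAS array.

The coding region contains a short fragment matching human KCNJ2, followed directly by mKate2 and, further downstream, mCitrine. The roughly 550 bp gap between the two fluorescent proteins is unannotated. It presumably holds the voltage-sensing domain that the two fluorophores flank in the Butterfly design, where membrane potential changes alter FRET between the mCitrine donor and the mKate2 acceptor. The let-858 3'UTR named in the catalogue entry is also not annotated in the feature table. The recorded purpose is expression of a voltage-sensitive fluorescent protein, allowing optical readout of membrane potential in genetically defined worm cells.
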