Features (pLannotate 1.2.2; 14 found; start..end, strand, type, name):
     36..130     +  protein_bind   5X UAS: five tandem copies of the "ScaI site" 17-mer CGGAGTACTGTCCTCCG, an upstream activating sequence (UAS) that efficiently binds yeast Gal4 (Webster et al., 1988; Pfeiffer et al., 2010) GAL4
    169..263     +  protein_bind   5X UAS: five tandem copies of the "ScaI site" 17-mer CGGAGTACTGTCCTCCG, an upstream activating sequence (UAS) that efficiently binds yeast Gal4 (Webster et al., 1988; Pfeiffer et al., 2010) GAL4
    302..396     +  protein_bind   5X UAS: five tandem copies of the "ScaI site" 17-mer CGGAGTACTGTCCTCCG, an upstream activating sequence (UAS) that efficiently binds yeast Gal4 (Webster et al., 1988; Pfeiffer et al., 2010) GAL4
    719..736     -  misc_feature   MCS (fragment): pUC18/19 multiple cloning site
    838..906     +  CDS            KCNJ2 (fragment): KCNJ2_HUMAN - Also known as IRK1. Experimental evidence at protein level: Swiss-Prot protein existence level 1. Probably participates in establishing action potential waveform and excitability of neuronal and muscle tissues. Inward rectifier potassium channels are characterized by a greater tendency to allow potassium to flow into the cell rather than out of it. Their voltage dependence is regulated by the concentration of extracellular potassium; as external potassium is raised, the voltage range of the channel opening shifts to more positive voltages. The inward rectification is mainly due t
    907..1593    +  CDS            mKate2: mKate2 is a basic (constitutively fluorescent) red fluorescent protein published in 2009, derived from Entacmaea quadricolor. It is reported to be a rapidly-maturing monomer with moderate acid sensitivity.
   2146..2862    +  CDS            mCitrine: mCitrine is a basic (constitutively fluorescent) yellow fluorescent protein published in 2001, derived from Aequorea victoria.
   3388..3492    +  promoter       AmpR promoter: bla
   3493..4353    +  CDS            AmpR: β-lactamase; bla; confers resistance to ampicillin, carbenicillin, and related antibiotics
   4524..5112    +  rep_origin     ori: high-copy-number ColE1/pMB1/pBR322/pUC origin of replication
   5295..5387    +  CDS            lacI (fragment): lac repressor; lacI; The lac repressor binds to the lac operator to inhibit transcription in E. coli. This inhibition can be relieved by adding lactose or isopropyl-β-D-thiogalactopyranoside (IPTG).
   5400..5421    +  protein_bind   CAP binding site: CAP binding activates transcription in the presence of cAMP. E. coli catabolite activator protein
   5436..5466    +  promoter       lac promoter: promoter for the E. coli lac operon
   5474..5490    +  protein_bind   lac operator: The lac repressor binds to the lac operator to inhibit transcription in E. coli. This inhibition can be relieved by adding lactose or isopropyl-β-D-thiogalactopyranoside (IPTG). lac repressor encoded by lacI
>Addgene plasmid #198831 | pHW450 | addgene full sequence | sequence record 390247 | Addgene NGS Result
AAGCTTGCTAGCCCATGATTACGCCAAGCTACGGGCGGAGTACTGTCCTCCGAGCGGAGTACTGTCCTCC
GAGCGGAGTACTGTCCTCCGAGCGGAGTACTGTCCTCCGAGCGGAGTACTGTCCTCCGAGCGGAGACTCC
CTAGCCCATGATTACGCCAAGCTACGGGCGGAGTACTGTCCTCCGAGCGGAGTACTGTCCTCCGAGCGGA
GTACTGTCCTCCGAGCGGAGTACTGTCCTCCGAGCGGAGTACTGTCCTCCGAGCGGAGACTCCCTAGCCC
ATGATTACGCCAAGCTACGGGCGGAGTACTGTCCTCCGAGCGGAGTACTGTCCTCCGAGCGGAGTACTGT
CCTCCGAGCGGAGTACTGTCCTCCGAGCGGAGTACTGTCCTCCGAGCGGAGACTCCCTAGGGGCGGCCGC
ACTGACTGGGCCGGCCAAAAATGCATAAGGTTTTGCTGGCACTGTTCTTTATCTTTCTGGCACCAGCATC
CGCACTGGCAGTCTCCGAACCGGCCTGCAGGTCGATTTTTTGCAAATTACGAGCGTTGTAGGGGGCGGAG
CGATAGGTCCTATAGGTTTTGGTATATCATCATTCATTCATTCATTGGTACATTCATTTACCCACCTTCC
TCTTTCTGAGCTTCTCTGGAGTTCTGTGCTTCCTTTTTCCCTTATCTTTATACTGTAATTTTTAACTTTC
AGGCATTGATTGGCGCGCCTCTAGAGGATCCCCGGGATTGGCCAAAGGACCCAAAGGTATGTTTCGAATG
ATACTAACATAACATAGAACATTTTCAGGAGGACCCTTGGCTAGCGTCGACGGTACCGGTAAAAATGAGG
AGCCGCTTTGTGAAGAAAGATGGTCATTGCAATGTTCAGTTTATCAACGTGGTCTCCAAGGGAGAGGAGC
TCATCAAGGAGAACATGCACATGAAGCTCTACATGGAGGGAACCGTCAACAACCACCACTTCAAGTGCAC
CTCCGAGGGAGAGGGAAAGCCATACGAGGGAACCCAAACCATGCGTATCAAGGCCGTCGAGGGAGGACCA
CTCCCATTCGCCTTCGACATCCTCGCCACCTCCTTCATGTACGGATCCAAGACCTTCATCAACCACACCC
AAGGAATCCCAGACTTTTTCAAGCAATCCTTCCCAGAGGGATTCACCTGGGAGCGTGTCACCACCTACGA
GGACGGAGGAGTCCTCACCGCCACCCAAGACACCTCCCTCCAAGACGGATGCCTCATCTACAACGTCAAG
ATCCGTGGAGTCAACTTCCCATCCAACGGACCAGTCATGCAAAAGAAGACCCTCGGATGGGAGGCCTCCA
CCGAGACCCTCTACCCAGCCGACGGAGGACTCGAGGGACGTGCCGACATGGCCCTCAAGCTCGTCGGAGG
AGGACACCTCATCTGCAACCTCAAGACCACCTACCGTTCCAAGAAGCCAGCCAAGAACCTCAAGATGCCA
GGAGTCTACTACGTCGACCGTCGTCTCGAGCGTATCAAGGAGGCCGACAAGGAGACCTACGTCGAGCAAC
ACGAGGTCGCCGTCGCCCGTTACTGCGACCTCCCATCCAAGCTCGGACACCGTGAGGAACGAATAGATAT
ACCCGAGATTTCAGGTCTATGGTGGGGCGAGAATGAACATGGAGTGGACGATGGGAGAATGGAGATCCCA
ACCACCGGAGTCGGACGTGTCCAATTCCGTGTCCGTGCCGTCATCGACCACCTCGGAATGCGTGTCTTCG
GAGTCTTCCTCATCTTCCTCGACATCATCCTCATGATCATCGACCTCTCCCTCCCAGGAAAGTCCGAGTC
CTCCCAATCCTTCTACGACGGAATGGCCCTCGCCCTCTCCTGCTACTTCATGCTCGACCTCGGACTCCGT
ATCTTCGCCTACGGACCAAAGAACTTCTTCACCAACCCATGGGAGGTCGCCGACGGACTCATCATCGTCG
TCACCTTCGTCGTCACCATCTTCTACACCGTCCTCGACGAGTACGTCCAAGAGACCGGAGCCGACGGACT
CGGACAACTCGTCGTCCTCGCCCGTCTCCTCCGTGTCGTCCGTCTCGCCCGTATCTTCTACTCCCACCAA
CAAATGAAGGCCTCCTCCCGTCGTACCATCTCCCAATGCGGACGTATGGTCTCCAAGGGAGAGGAGCTCT
TCACCGGAGTCGTCCCAATCCTCGTCGAGCTCGACGGAGACGTCAACGGACACAAGTTCTCCGTCTCCGG
AGAGGGAGAGGGAGACGCCACCTACGGAAAGCTCACCCTCAAGTTCATCTGCACCACCGGAAAGCTCCCA
GTCCCATGGCCAACCCTCGTCACCACCTTCGGATACGGACTCATGTGCTTCGCCCGTTACCCAGACCACA
TGAAGCAACACGACTTCTTCAAGTCCGCCATGCCAGAGGGATACGTCCAAGAGCGTACCATCTTCTTCAA
GGACGACGGAAACTACAAGACCCGTGCCGAGGTCAAGTTCGAGGGAGACACCCTCGTCAACCGTATCGAG
CTCAAGGGAATCGACTTCAAGGAGGACGGAAACATCCTCGGACACAAGCTCGAGTACAACTACAACTCCC
ACAACGTCTACATCATGGCCGACAAGCAAAAGAACGGAATCAAGGTCAACTTCAAGATCCGTCACAACAT
CGAGGACGGATCCGTCCAACTCGCCGACCACTACCAACAAAACACCCCAATCGGAGACGGACCAGTCCTC
CTCCCAGACAACCACTACCTCTCCTACCAATCCAAGCTCTCCAAGGACCCAAACGAGAAGCGTGACCACA
TGGTCCTCCTCGAGTTCGTCACCGCCGCCGGAATCACCCTCGGAATGGACGAGCTCTACAAGTAAGAATT
CGCTAGCCGGCCATACAAGTAATCCGGATGATCGACGCCAACGTCGTTGAATTTTCAAATTTTAAATACT
GAATATTTGTTTTTTTTCCTATTATTTATTTATTCTCTTTGTGTTTTTTTTCTTGCTTTCTAAAAAATTA
ATTCAATCCAAATCTAAACATTTTTTTTTCTCTTTCCGTCTCCCAATTCGTATTCCGCTCCTCTCATCTG
AACACAATGTGCAAGTTTATTTATCTTCTCGCTTTCATTTCATTAGGACGTGGGGGGAATTGGTGGAAGG
GGGAAACACACAAAAGGATGATGGAAATGAAATAAGGACACACAATATGCAACAACATTCAATTCAGAAA
TATGGAGGAAGGTTTAAAAGAAAACATAAAAATATATAGAGGAGGAAGGAAAACTAGTAAAAAATAAGCA
AAGAAATTAGGCGAACGATGAGAATTGTCCTCGCTTGGGCCCAAAAGGCCTTTTTTTTTTGGCGCCGACG
TCAGGTGGCACTTTTCGGGGAAATGTGCGCGGAACCCCTATTTGTTTATTTTTCTAAATACATTCAAATA
TGTATCCGCTCATGAGACAATAACCCTGATAAATGCTTCAATAATATTGAAAAAGGAAGAGTATGAGTAT
TCAACATTTCCGTGTCGCCCTTATTCCCTTTTTTGCGGCATTTTGCCTTCCTGTTTTTGCTCACCCAGAA
ACGCTGGTGAAAGTAAAAGATGCTGAAGATCAGTTGGGTGCACGAGTGGGTTACATCGAACTGGATCTCA
ACAGCGGTAAGATCCTTGAGAGTTTTCGCCCCGAAGAACGTTTTCCAATGATGAGCACTTTTAAAGTTCT
GCTATGTGGCGCGGTATTATCCCGTATTGACGCCGGGCAAGAGCAACTCGGTCGCCGCATACACTATTCT
CAGAATGACTTGGTTGAGTACTCACCAGTCACAGAAAAGCATCTTACGGATGGCATGACAGTAAGAGAAT
TATGCAGTGCTGCCATAACCATGAGTGATAACACTGCGGCCAACTTACTTCTGACAACGATCGGAGGACC
GAAGGAGCTAACCGCTTTTTTGCACAACATGGGGGATCATGTAACTCGCCTTGATCGTTGGGAACCGGAG
CTGAATGAAGCCATACCAAACGACGAGCGTGACACCACGATGCCTGTAGCAATGGCAACAACGTTGCGCA
AACTATTAACTGGCGAACTACTTACTCTAGCTTCCCGGCAACAATTAATAGACTGGATGGAGGCGGATAA
AGTTGCAGGACCACTTCTGCGCTCGGCCCTTCCGGCTGGCTGGTTTATTGCTGATAAATCTGGAGCCGGT
GAGCGTGGGTCTCGCGGTATCATTGCAGCACTGGGGCCAGATGGTAAGCCCTCCCGTATCGTAGTTATCT
ACACGACGGGGAGTCAGGCAACTATGGATGAACGAAATAGACAGATCGCTGAGATAGGTGCCTCACTGAT
TAAGCATTGGTAACTGTCAGACCAAGTTTACTCATATATACTTTAGATTGATTTAAAACTTCATTTTTAA
TTTAAAAGGATCTAGGTGAAGATCCTTTTTGATAATCTCATGACCAAAATCCCTTAACGTGAGTTTTCGT
TCCACTGAGCGTCAGACCCCGTAGAAAAGATCAAAGGATCTTCTTGAGATCCTTTTTTTCTGCGCGTAAT
CTGCTGCTTGCAAACAAAAAAACCACCGCTACCAGCGGTGGTTTGTTTGCCGGATCAAGAGCTACCAACT
CTTTTTCCGAAGGTAACTGGCTTCAGCAGAGCGCAGATACCAAATACTGTTCTTCTAGTGTAGCCGTAGT
TAGGCCACCACTTCAAGAACTCTGTAGCACCGCCTACATACCTCGCTCTGCTAATCCTGTTACCAGTGGC
TGCTGCCAGTGGCGATAAGTCGTGTCTTACCGGGTTGGACTCAAGACGATAGTTACCGGATAAGGCGCAG
CGGTCGGGCTGAACGGGGGGTTCGTGCACACAGCCCAGCTTGGAGCGAACGACCTACACCGAACTGAGAT
ACCTACAGCGTGAGCTATGAGAAAGCGCCACGCTTCCCGAAGGGAGAAAGGCGGACAGGTATCCGGTAAG
CGGCAGGGTCGGAACAGGAGAGCGCACGAGGGAGCTTCCAGGGGGAAACGCCTGGTATCTTTATAGTCCT
GTCGGGTTTCGCCACCTCTGACTTGAGCGTCGATTTTTGTGATGCTCGTCAGGGGGGCGGAGCCTATGGA
AAAACGCCAGCAACGCGGCCTTTTTACGGTTCCTGGCCTTTTGCTGGCCTTTTGCTCACATGTTCTTTCC
TGCGTTATCCCCTGATTCTGTGGATAACCGTATTACCGCCTTTGAGTGAGCTGATACCGCTCGCCGCAGC
CGAACGACCGAGCGCAGCGAGTCAGTGAGCGAGGAAGCGGAAGAGCGCCCAATACGCAAACCGCCTCTCC
CCGCGCGTTGGCCGATTCATTAATGCAGCTGGCACGACAGGTTTCCCGACTGGAAAGCGGGCAGTGAGCG
CAACGCAATTAATGTGAGTTAGCTCACTCATTAGGCACCCCAGGCTTTACACTTTATGCTTCCGGCTCGT
ATGTTGTGTGGAATTGTGAGCGGATAACAATTTCACACAGGAAACAGCTATGACCATGATTACGCCAAGC
TGTAAGTTTAAACATGATCTTACTAACTAACTATTCTCATTTAAATTTTCAGAGCTTAAAAATGGCTGAA
ATCACTCACAACGATGGATACGCTAACAACTTGGAAATGAAAT
